Addgene plasmid #76585: AK3 gRNA (BRDN0001148568)
Purpose: 3rd generation lentiviral gRNA plasmid targeting human AK3
Depositing lab: John Doench & David Root. Depositing organization: Broad Institute. Publication: Optimized sgRNA design to maximize activity and minimize off-target effects of CRISPR-Cas9. Doench JG, Fusi N, Sullender M, Hegde M, Vaimberg EW, Donovan KF, Smith I, Tothova Z, Wilen C, Orchard R, Virgin HW, Listgarten J, Root DE. Nat Biotechnol. 2016 Jan 18. doi: 10.1038/nbt.3437. PubMed 26780180.
Backbone
  Vector backbone: lentiGuide-Puro
  Backbone manufacturer: Zhang Lab (Addgene plasmid # 52963)
  Vector type: Mammalian Expression, Lentiviral, CRISPR
  Selectable markers: Puromycin
Growth in bacteria
  Bacterial resistance: Ampicillin, 100 μg/mL
  Growth temperature: 37°C
  Growth strain: DH5alpha
  Copy number: High Copy
Gene/Insert
  Gene/Insert name: AK3 (alt names: AK3; NM_016282.3)
  gRNA/shRNA sequence: AGAAATTGGCGTGTTAGCCA
  Species: H. sapiens (human)
  Entrez Gene: AK3 (a.k.a. AK3L1, AK6, AKL3L, AKL3L1, FIX)
  Promoter: hU6
  Cloning method: Unknown
  Sequencing primers: 5′ U6-F; 3′ pS2-R
Terms and licenses: Academic/Nonprofit Terms; Industry Terms: Not Available to Industry
Depositor comments: The gRNA was designed to target the following Genbank reference sequence(s): NM_016282.3. Note that this plasmid does NOT contain Cas9. It should be used in conjunction with lentiCas9-Blast (Addgene #52962) or otherwise with cell lines already expressing Cas9. Browse the full kinome gRNA library at http://www.addgene.org/pooled-library/broadgpp-human-kinome/ or visit http://www.broadinstitute.org/rnai/public/ for detailed protocols and information.
How to cite: AK3 gRNA (BRDN0001148568) was a gift from John Doench & David Root (Addgene plasmid # 76585 ; http://n2t.net/addgene:76585 ; RRID:Addgene_76585)
