[The description below was written by a language model from this plasmid's Addgene catalogue record and pLannotate feature annotations shown in this document.]
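Description:
AK3 gRNA (BRDN0001148568) is a third-generation lentiviral guide RNA plasmid built on the lentiGuide-Puro backbone and designed to direct Streptococcus pyogenes Cas9 to the human adenylate kinase 3 gene (AK3, reference transcript NM_016282.3). It is propagated in E. coli as a high-copy plasmid through a ColE1/pUC-type origin with ampicillin selection (β-lactamase). The backbone also carries an f1 origin, an SV40 origin and poly(A) signal, and remnants of a lac/T7/T3 cloning region.

The transfer cassette begins with an RSV promoter fused to a truncated HIV-1 5' LTR, which makes genomic RNA production Tat-independent. This is followed by the Ψ packaging signal with a partial gag sequence and the Rev response element for Rev-dependent nuclear export. Inside the proviral region, a human U6 RNA polymerase III promoter drives the 20-nt AK3 spacer joined to the SpCas9 gRNA scaffold. A cPPT/CTS element, which aids nuclear import of the viral genome, lies downstream. A separate EF-1α core promoter with its intron A expresses puromycin N-acetyltransferase, allowing puromycin selection of transduced mammalian cells. The WPRE enhances transcript expression, and the ΔU3 self-inactivating 3' LTR closes the cassette and disables LTR promoter activity after integration.

The plasmid does not encode Cas9, so it must be used with a separate Cas9 vector such as lentiCas9-Blast or in cells that already express Cas9. It belongs to a human kinome gRNA collection designed with optimized sgRNA rules, and is suited to generating AK3 knockouts in human cells by lentiviral delivery.
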