Features (pLannotate 1.2.2; 29 found; start..end, strand, type, name):
     14..80      +  CDS            small t antigen (fragment): SV40 (simian virus 40) small t antigen
    106..317     +  promoter       EF-1α core promoter: core promoter for human elongation factor EF-1α
    318..1256    +  intron         EF-1α intron A: intron upstream of the start codon of human EF-1α
   1278..1877    +  CDS            PuroR (fragment): puromycin N-acetyltransferase; pac from Streptomyces; confers resistance to puromycin
   1893..2481    +  misc_feature   WPRE: woodchuck hepatitis virus posttranscriptional regulatory element
   2532..2551    +  misc_feature   cPPT/CTS (fragment): central polypurine tract and central termination sequence of HIV-1
   2553..2786    +  LTR            3' LTR (ΔU3): self-inactivating 3' long terminal repeat (LTR) from HIV-1
   2864..2985    +  polyA_signal   SV40 poly(A) signal: SV40 polyadenylation signal
   3025..3160    +  rep_origin     SV40 ori: SV40 origin of replication
   3181..3199    -  promoter       T7 promoter: promoter for bacteriophage T7 RNA polymerase
   3207..3362    +  CDS            lacZα (fragment): LacZα fragment of β-galactosidase; lacZ fragment
   3367..3795    +  rep_origin     f1 ori (sequence partly withheld): f1 bacteriophage origin of replication; arrow indicates direction of (+) strand synthesis
   3848..3952    +  promoter       AmpR promoter: bla
   3953..4813    +  CDS            AmpR: β-lactamase; bla; confers resistance to ampicillin, carbenicillin, and related antibiotics
   4984..5572    +  rep_origin     ori: high-copy-number ColE1/pMB1/pBR322/pUC origin of replication
   5755..5847    +  CDS            lacI (fragment): lac repressor; lacI; The lac repressor binds to the lac operator to inhibit transcription in E. coli. This inhibition can be relieved by adding lactose or isopropyl-β-D-thiogalactopyranoside (IPTG).
   5860..5881    +  protein_bind   CAP binding site: CAP binding activates transcription in the presence of cAMP. E. coli catabolite activator protein
   5896..5926    +  promoter       lac promoter: promoter for the E. coli lac operon
   5934..5950    +  protein_bind   lac operator: The lac repressor binds to the lac operator to inhibit transcription in E. coli. This inhibition can be relieved by adding lactose or isopropyl-β-D-thiogalactopyranoside (IPTG). lac repressor encoded by lacI
   5995..6013    +  promoter       T3 promoter: promoter for bacteriophage T3 RNA polymerase
   6041..6267    +  promoter       RSV promoter: Rous sarcoma virus enhancer/promoter
   6268..6448    +  LTR            5' LTR (truncated): truncated 5' long terminal repeat (LTR) from HIV-1
   6495..6620    +  misc_feature   HIV-1 Ψ: packaging signal of human immunodeficiency virus type 1
   6604..6967    +  CDS            HIV-1 gag (fragment): gag protein from human immunodeficiency virus 1; gag
   7113..7346    +  misc_feature   RRE: The Rev response element (RRE) of HIV-1 allows for Rev-dependent mRNA export from the nucleus to the cytoplasm.
   7723..7749    +  CDS            Rev (fragment): human immunodeficiency virus 1 (HIV-1) Rev protein; rev; enhances nuclear export of unspliced and incompletely spliced viral mRNAs
   7753..7993    +  promoter       U6 promoter: RNA polymerase III promoter for human U6 snRNA
   8023..8098    +  misc_RNA       gRNA scaffold: guide RNA scaffold for the Streptococcus pyogenes CRISPR/Cas9 system
   8154..8271    +  misc_feature   cPPT/CTS: central polypurine tract and central termination sequence of HIV-1
>Addgene plasmid #76585 | AK3 gRNA (BRDN0001148568) | addgene full sequence | sequence record 186118 | Addgene Assembled Sequence
CCCGGGTGCAAAGATGGATAAAGTTTTAAACAGAGAGGAATCTTTGCAGCTAATGGACCTTCTAGGTCTT
GAAAGGAGTGGGAATTGGCTCCGGTGCCCGTCAGTGGGCAGAGCGCACATCGCCCACAGTCCCCGAGAAG
TTGGGGGGAGGGGTCGGCAATTGATCCGGTGCCTAGAGAAGGTGGCGCGGGGTAAACTGGGAAAGTGATG
TCGTGTACTGGCTCCGCCTTTTTCCCGAGGGTGGGGGAGAACCGTATATAAGTGCAGTAGTCGCCGTGAA
CGTTCTTTTTCGCAACGGGTTTGCCGCCAGAACACAGGTAAGTGCCGTGTGTGGTTCCCGCGGGCCTGGC
CTCTTTACGGGTTATGGCCCTTGCGTGCCTTGAATTACTTCCACCTGGCTGCAGTACGTGATTCTTGATC
CCGAGCTTCGGGTTGGAAGTGGGTGGGAGAGTTCGAGGCCTTGCGCTTAAGGAGCCCCTTCGCCTCGTGC
TTGAGTTGAGGCCTGGCCTGGGCGCTGGGGCCGCCGCGTGCGAATCTGGTGGCACCTTCGCGCCTGTCTC
GCTGCTTTCGATAAGTCTCTAGCCATTTAAAATTTTTGATGACCTGCTGCGACGCTTTTTTTCTGGCAAG
ATAGTCTTGTAAATGCGGGCCAAGATCTGCACACTGGTATTTCGGTTTTTGGGGCCGCGGGCGGCGACGG
GGCCCGTGCGTCCCAGCGCACATGTTCGGCGAGGCGGGGCCTGCGAGCGCGGCCACCGAGAATCGGACGG
GGGTAGTCTCAAGCTGGCCGGCCTGCTCTGGTGCCTGGCCTCGCGCCGCCGTGTATCGCCCCGCCCTGGG
CGGCAAGGCTGGCCCGGTCGGCACCAGTTGCGTGAGCGGAAAGATGGCCGCTTCCCGGCCCTGCTGCAGG
GAGCTCAAAATGGAGGACGCGGCGCTCGGGAGAGCGGGCGGGTGAGTCACCCACACAAAGGAAAAGGGCC
TTTCCGTCCTCAGCCGTCGCTTCATGTGACTCCACGGAGTACCGGGCGCCGTCCAGGCACCTCGATTAGT
TCTCGAGCTTTTGGAGTACGTCGTCTTTAGGTTGGGGGGAGGGGTTTTATGCGATGGAGTTTCCCCACAC
TGAGTGGGTGGAGACTGAAGTTAGGCCAGCTTGGCACTTGATGTAATTCTCCTTGGAATTTGCCCTTTTT
GAGTTTGGATCTTGGTTCATTCTCAAGCCTCAGACAGTGGTTCAAAGTTTTTTTCTTCCATTTCAGGTGT
CGTGACGTACGGCCACCATGACCGAGTACAAGCCCACGGTGCGCCTCGCCACCCGCGACGACGTCCCCAG
GGCCGTACGCACCCTCGCCGCCGCGTTCGCCGACTACCCCGCCACGCGCCACACCGTCGATCCGGACCGC
CACATCGAGCGGGTCACCGAGCTGCAAGAACTCTTCCTCACGCGCGTCGGGCTCGACATCGGCAAGGTGT
GGGTCGCGGACGACGGCGCCGCCGTGGCGGTCTGGACCACGCCGGAGAGCGTCGAAGCGGGGGCGGTGTT
CGCCGAGATCGGCCCGCGCATGGCCGAGTTGAGCGGTTCCCGGCTGGCCGCGCAGCAACAGATGGAAGGC
CTCCTGGCGCCGCACCGGCCCAAGGAGCCCGCGTGGTTCCTGGCCACCGTCGGAGTCTCGCCCGACCACC
AGGGCAAGGGTCTGGGCAGCGCCGTCGTGCTCCCCGGAGTGGAGGCGGCCGAGCGCGCCGGGGTGCCCGC
CTTCCTGGAGACCTCCGCGCCCCGCAACCTCCCCTTCTACGAGCGGCTCGGCTTCACCGTCACCGCCGAC
GTCGAGGTGCCCGAAGGACCGCGCACCTGGTGCATGACCCGCAAGCCCGGTGCCTGAACGCGTTAAGTCG
ACAATCAACCTCTGGATTACAAAATTTGTGAAAGATTGACTGGTATTCTTAACTATGTTGCTCCTTTTAC
GCTATGTGGATACGCTGCTTTAATGCCTTTGTATCATGCTATTGCTTCCCGTATGGCTTTCATTTTCTCC
TCCTTGTATAAATCCTGGTTGCTGTCTCTTTATGAGGAGTTGTGGCCCGTTGTCAGGCAACGTGGCGTGG
TGTGCACTGTGTTTGCTGACGCAACCCCCACTGGTTGGGGCATTGCCACCACCTGTCAGCTCCTTTCCGG
GACTTTCGCTTTCCCCCTCCCTATTGCCACGGCGGAACTCATCGCCGCCTGCCTTGCCCGCTGCTGGACA
GGGGCTCGGCTGTTGGGCACTGACAATTCCGTGGTGTTGTCGGGGAAATCATCGTCCTTTCCTTGGCTGC
TCGCCTGTGTTGCCACCTGGATTCTGCGCGGGACGTCCTTCTGCTACGTCCCTTCGGCCCTCAATCCAGC
GGACCTTCCTTCCCGCGGCCTGCTGCCGGCTCTGCGGCCTCTTCCGCGTCTTCGCCTTCGCCCTCAGACG
AGTCGGATCTCCCTTTGGGCCGCCTCCCCGCGTCGACTTTAAGACCAATGACTTACAAGGCAGCTGTAGA
TCTTAGCCACTTTTTAAAAGAAAAGGGGGGACTGGAAGGGCTAATTCACTCCCAACGAAGACAAGATCTG
CTTTTTGCTTGTACTGGGTCTCTCTGGTTAGACCAGATCTGAGCCTGGGAGCTCTCTGGCTAACTAGGGA
ACCCACTGCTTAAGCCTCAATAAAGCTTGCCTTGAGTGCTTCAAGTAGTGTGTGCCCGTCTGTTGTGTGA
CTCTGGTAACTAGAGATCCCTCAGACCCTTTTAGTCAGTGTGGAAAATCTCTAGCAGTACGTATAGTAGT
TCATGTCATCTTATTATTCAGTATTTATAACTTGCAAAGAAATGAATATCAGAGAGTGAGAGGAACTTGT
TTATTGCAGCTTATAATGGTTACAAATAAAGCAATAGCATCACAAATTTCACAAATAAAGCATTTTTTTC
ACTGCATTCTAGTTGTGGTTTGTCCAAACTCATCAATGTATCTTATCATGTCTGGCTCTAGCTATCCCGC
CCCTAACTCCGCCCATCCCGCCCCTAACTCCGCCCAGTTCCGCCCATTCTCCGCCCCATGGCTGACTAAT
TTTTTTTATTTATGCAGAGGCCGAGGCCGCCTCGGCCTCTGAGCTATTCCAGAAGTAGTGAGGAGGCTTT
TTTGGAGGCCTAGGGACGTACCCAATTCGCCCTATAGTGAGTCGTATTACGCGCGCTCACTGGCCGTCGT
TTTACAACGTCGTGACTGGGAAAACCCTGGCGTTACCCAACTTAATCGCCTTGCAGCACATCCCCCTTTC
GCCAGCTGGCGTAATAGCGAAGAGGCCCGCACCGATCGCCCTTCCCAACAGTTGCGCAGCCTGAATGGCG
AATGGG
[124 nt withheld, positions 3367-3490]
C
[91 nt withheld, positions 3492-3582]
A
[49 nt withheld, positions 3584-3632]
CCTTTGACGTTGGAGTCCACGTTCTTT
[37 nt withheld, positions 3660-3696]
ACCCTATCTCGGTCTATTCTTTTGATTTATAAGGGATTTTGCCGATTTCGGCCTATTGGTTAAAAAATGA
GCTGATTTAACAAAAATTTAACGCGAATTTTAACAAAATATTAACGCTTACAATTTAGGTGGCACTTTTC
GGGGAAATGTGCGCGGAACCCCTATTTGTTTATTTTTCTAAATACATTCAAATATGTATCCGCTCATGAG
ACAATAACCCTGATAAATGCTTCAATAATATTGAAAAAGGAAGAGTATGAGTATTCAACATTTCCGTGTC
GCCCTTATTCCCTTTTTTGCGGCATTTTGCCTTCCTGTTTTTGCTCACCCAGAAACGCTGGTGAAAGTAA
AAGATGCTGAAGATCAGTTGGGTGCACGAGTGGGTTACATCGAACTGGATCTCAACAGCGGTAAGATCCT
TGAGAGTTTTCGCCCCGAAGAACGTTTTCCAATGATGAGCACTTTTAAAGTTCTGCTATGTGGCGCGGTA
TTATCCCGTATTGACGCCGGGCAAGAGCAACTCGGTCGCCGCATACACTATTCTCAGAATGACTTGGTTG
AGTACTCACCAGTCACAGAAAAGCATCTTACGGATGGCATGACAGTAAGAGAATTATGCAGTGCTGCCAT
AACCATGAGTGATAACACTGCGGCCAACTTACTTCTGACAACGATCGGAGGACCGAAGGAGCTAACCGCT
TTTTTGCACAACATGGGGGATCATGTAACTCGCCTTGATCGTTGGGAACCGGAGCTGAATGAAGCCATAC
CAAACGACGAGCGTGACACCACGATGCCTGTAGCAATGGCAACAACGTTGCGCAAACTATTAACTGGCGA
ACTACTTACTCTAGCTTCCCGGCAACAATTAATAGACTGGATGGAGGCGGATAAAGTTGCAGGACCACTT
CTGCGCTCGGCCCTTCCGGCTGGCTGGTTTATTGCTGATAAATCTGGAGCCGGTGAGCGTGGGTCTCGCG
GTATCATTGCAGCACTGGGGCCAGATGGTAAGCCCTCCCGTATCGTAGTTATCTACACGACGGGGAGTCA
GGCAACTATGGATGAACGAAATAGACAGATCGCTGAGATAGGTGCCTCACTGATTAAGCATTGGTAACTG
TCAGACCAAGTTTACTCATATATACTTTAGATTGATTTAAAACTTCATTTTTAATTTAAAAGGATCTAGG
TGAAGATCCTTTTTGATAATCTCATGACCAAAATCCCTTAACGTGAGTTTTCGTTCCACTGAGCGTCAGA
CCCCGTAGAAAAGATCAAAGGATCTTCTTGAGATCCTTTTTTTCTGCGCGTAATCTGCTGCTTGCAAACA
AAAAAACCACCGCTACCAGCGGTGGTTTGTTTGCCGGATCAAGAGCTACCAACTCTTTTTCCGAAGGTAA
CTGGCTTCAGCAGAGCGCAGATACCAAATACTGTTCTTCTAGTGTAGCCGTAGTTAGGCCACCACTTCAA
GAACTCTGTAGCACCGCCTACATACCTCGCTCTGCTAATCCTGTTACCAGTGGCTGCTGCCAGTGGCGAT
AAGTCGTGTCTTACCGGGTTGGACTCAAGACGATAGTTACCGGATAAGGCGCAGCGGTCGGGCTGAACGG
GGGGTTCGTGCACACAGCCCAGCTTGGAGCGAACGACCTACACCGAACTGAGATACCTACAGCGTGAGCT
ATGAGAAAGCGCCACGCTTCCCGAAGGGAGAAAGGCGGACAGGTATCCGGTAAGCGGCAGGGTCGGAACA
GGAGAGCGCACGAGGGAGCTTCCAGGGGGAAACGCCTGGTATCTTTATAGTCCTGTCGGGTTTCGCCACC
TCTGACTTGAGCGTCGATTTTTGTGATGCTCGTCAGGGGGGCGGAGCCTATGGAAAAACGCCAGCAACGC
GGCCTTTTTACGGTTCCTGGCCTTTTGCTGGCCTTTTGCTCACATGTTCTTTCCTGCGTTATCCCCTGAT
TCTGTGGATAACCGTATTACCGCCTTTGAGTGAGCTGATACCGCTCGCCGCAGCCGAACGACCGAGCGCA
GCGAGTCAGTGAGCGAGGAAGCGGAAGAGCGCCCAATACGCAAACCGCCTCTCCCCGCGCGTTGGCCGAT
TCATTAATGCAGCTGGCACGACAGGTTTCCCGACTGGAAAGCGGGCAGTGAGCGCAACGCAATTAATGTG
AGTTAGCTCACTCATTAGGCACCCCAGGCTTTACACTTTATGCTTCCGGCTCGTATGTTGTGTGGAATTG
TGAGCGGATAACAATTTCACACAGGAAACAGCTATGACCATGATTACGCCAAGCGCGCAATTAACCCTCA
CTAAAGGGAACAAAAGCTGGAGCTGCAAGCTTAATGTAGTCTTATGCAATACTCTTGTAGTCTTGCAACA
TGGTAACGATGAGTTAGCAACATGCCTTACAAGGAGAGAAAAAGCACCGTGCATGCCGATTGGTGGAAGT
AAGGTGGTACGATCGTGCCTTATTAGGAAGGCAACAGACGGGTCTGACATGGATTGGACGAACCACTGAA
TTGCCGCATTGCAGAGATATTGTATTTAAGTGCCTAGCTCGATACATAAACGGGTCTCTCTGGTTAGACC
AGATCTGAGCCTGGGAGCTCTCTGGCTAACTAGGGAACCCACTGCTTAAGCCTCAATAAAGCTTGCCTTG
AGTGCTTCAAGTAGTGTGTGCCCGTCTGTTGTGTGACTCTGGTAACTAGAGATCCCTCAGACCCTTTTAG
TCAGTGTGGAAAATCTCTAGCAGTGGCGCCCGAACAGGGACTTGAAAGCGAAAGGGAAACCAGAGGAGCT
CTCTCGACGCAGGACTCGGCTTGCTGAAGCGCGCACGGCAAGAGGCGAGGGGCGGCGACTGGTGAGTACG
CCAAAAATTTTGACTAGCGGAGGCTAGAAGGAGAGAGATGGGTGCGAGAGCGTCAGTATTAAGCGGGGGA
GAATTAGATCGCGATGGGAAAAAATTCGGTTAAGGCCAGGGGGAAAGAAAAAATATAAATTAAAACATAT
AGTATGGGCAAGCAGGGAGCTAGAACGATTCGCAGTTAATCCTGGCCTGTTAGAAACATCAGAAGGCTGT
AGACAAATACTGGGACAGCTACAACCATCCCTTCAGACAGGATCAGAAGAACTTAGATCATTATATAATA
CAGTAGCAACCCTCTATTGTGTGCATCAAAGGATAGAGATAAAAGACACCAAGGAAGCTTTAGACAAGAT
AGAGGAAGAGCAAAACAAAAGTAAGACCACCGCACAGCAAGCGGCCGCTGATCTTCAGACCTGGAGGAGG
AGATATGAGGGACAATTGGAGAAGTGAATTATATAAATATAAAGTAGTAAAAATTGAACCATTAGGAGTA
GCACCCACCAAGGCAAAGAGAAGAGTGGTGCAGAGAGAAAAAAGAGCAGTGGGAATAGGAGCTTTGTTCC
TTGGGTTCTTGGGAGCAGCAGGAAGCACTATGGGCGCAGCGTCAATGACGCTGACGGTACAGGCCAGACA
ATTATTGTCTGGTATAGTGCAGCAGCAGAACAATTTGCTGAGGGCTATTGAGGCGCAACAGCATCTGTTG
CAACTCACAGTCTGGGGCATCAAGCAGCTCCAGGCAAGAATCCTGGCTGTGGAAAGATACCTAAAGGATC
AACAGCTCCTGGGGATTTGGGGTTGCTCTGGAAAACTCATTTGCACCACTGCTGTGCCTTGGAATGCTAG
TTGGAGTAATAAATCTCTGGAACAGATTTGGAATCACACGACCTGGATGGAGTGGGACAGAGAAATTAAC
AATTACACAAGCTTAATACACTCCTTAATTGAAGAATCGCAAAACCAGCAAGAAAAGAATGAACAAGAAT
TATTGGAATTAGATAAATGGGCAAGTTTGTGGAATTGGTTTAACATAACAAATTGGCTGTGGTATATAAA
ATTATTCATAATGATAGTAGGAGGCTTGGTAGGTTTAAGAATAGTTTTTGCTGTACTTTCTATAGTGAAT
AGAGTTAGGCAGGGATATTCACCATTATCGTTTCAGACCCACCTCCCAACCCCGAGGGGACCCAGAGAGG
GCCTATTTCCCATGATTCCTTCATATTTGCATATACGATACAAGGCTGTTAGAGAGATAATTAGAATTAA
TTTGACTGTAAACACAAAGATATTAGTACAAAATACGTGACGTAGAAAGTAATAATTTCTTGGGTAGTTT
GCAGTTTTAAAATTATGTTTTAAAATGGACTATCATATGCTTACCGTAACTTGAAAGTATTTCGATTTCT
TGGCTTTATATATCTTGTGGAAAGGACGAAACACCGAGAAATTGGCGTGTTAGCCAGTTTTAGAGCTAGA
AATAGCAAGTTAAAATAAGGCTAGTCCGTTATCAACTTGAAAAAGTGGCACCGAGTCGGTGCTTTTTTAA
GCTTGGCGTAACTAGATCTTGAGACAAATGGCAGTATTCATCCACAATTTTAAAAGAAAAGGGGGGATTG
GGGGGTACAGTGCAGGGGAAAGAATAGTAGACATAATAGCAACAGACATACAAACTAAAGAATTACAAAA
ACAAATTACAAAAATTCAAAATTTTCGGGTTTATTACAGGGACAGCAGAGATCCACTTTGGCGCCGGCTC
GAGGGGG
