>Addgene plasmid #76585 | AK3 gRNA (BRDN0001148568) | depositor partial sequence | sequence record 144045 | Target Sequence
AGAAATTGGCGTGTTAGCCA
