>Addgene plasmid #76585 | AK3 gRNA (BRDN0001148568) | addgene partial sequence | sequence record 186117 | hU6-F
GTAGAAAGTAATAATTTCTTGGGTAGTTTGCAGTTTTAAAATTATGTTTTAAAATGGACTATCATATGCT
TACCGTAACTTGAAAGTATTTCGATTTCTTGGCTTTATATATCTTGTGGAAAGGACGAAACACCGAGAAA
TTGGCGTGTTAGCCAGTTTTAGAGCTAGAAATAGCAAGTTAAAATAAGGCTAGTCCGTTATCAACTTGAA
AAAGTGGCACCGAGTCGGTGCTTTTTTAAGCTTGGCGTAACTAGATCTTGAGACAAATGGCAGTATTCAT
CCACAATTTTAAAAGAAAAGGGGGGATTGGGGGGTACAGTGCAGGGGAAAGAATAGTAGACATAATAGCA
ACAGACATACAAACTAAAGAATTACAAAAACAAATTACAAAAATTCAAAATTTTCGGGTTTATTACAGGG
ACAGCAGAGATCCACTTTGGCGCCGGCTCGAGGGGGCCCGGGTGCAAAGATGGATAAAGTTTTAAACAGA
GAGGAATCTTTGCAGCTAATGGACCTTCTAGGTCTTGAAAGGAGTGGGAATTGGCTCCGGTGCCCGTCAG
TGGGCAGAGC
